>Addgene plasmid #89641 | Lenti-sgApc/Cre | addgene full sequence | sequence record 180634 | Addgene NGS Result
GTCGACGGATCGGGAGATCTCCCGATCCCCTATGGTGCACTCTCAGTACAATCTGCTCTGATGCCGCATA
GTTAAGCCAGTATCTGCTCCCTGCTTGTGTGTTGGAGGTCGCTGAGTAGTGCGCGAGCAAAATTTAAGCT
ACAACAAGGCAAGGCTTGACCGACAATTGCATGAAGAATCTGCTTAGGGTTAGGCGTTTTGCGCTGCTTC
GCGATGTACGGGCCAGATATACGCGTTGACATTGATTATTGACTAGTTATTAATAGTAATCAATTACGGG
GTCATTAGTTCATAGCCCATATATGGAGTTCCGCGTTACATAACTTACGGTAAATGGCCCGCCTGGCTGA
CCGCCCAACGACCCCCGCCCATTGACGTCAATAATGACGTATGTTCCCATAGTAACGCCAATAGGGACTT
TCCATTGACGTCAATGGGTGGAGTATTTACGGTAAACTGCCCACTTGGCAGTACATCAAGTGTATCATAT
GCCAAGTACGCCCCCTATTGACGTCAATGACGGTAAATGGCCCGCCTGGCATTATGCCCAGTACATGACC
TTATGGGACTTTCCTACTTGGCAGTACATCTACGTATTAGTCATCGCTATTACCATGGTGATGCGGTTTT
GGCAGTACATCAATGGGCGTGGATAGCGGTTTGACTCACGGGGATTTCCAAGTCTCCACCCCATTGACGT
CAATGGGAGTTTGTTTTGGCACCAAAATCAACGGGACTTTCCAAAATGTCGTAACAACTCCGCCCCATTG
ACGCAAATGGGCGGTAGGCGTGTACGGTGGGAGGTCTATATAAGCAGCGCGTTTTGCCTGTACTGGGTCT
CTCTGGTTAGACCAGATCTGAGCCTGGGAGCTCTCTGGCTAACTAGGGAACCCACTGCTTAAGCCTCAAT
AAAGCTTGCCTTGAGTGCTTCAAGTAGTGTGTGCCCGTCTGTTGTGTGACTCTGGTAACTAGAGATCCCT
CAGACCCTTTTAGTCAGTGTGGAAAATCTCTAGCAGTGGCGCCCGAACAGGGACTTGAAAGCGAAAGGGA
AACCAGAGGAGCTCTCTCGACGCAGGACTCGGCTTGCTGAAGCGCGCACGGCAAGAGGCGAGGGGCGGCG
ACTGGTGAGTACGCCAAAAATTTTGACTAGCGGAGGCTAGAAGGAGAGAGATGGGTGCGAGAGCGTCAGT
ATTAAGCGGGGGAGAATTAGATCGCGATGGGAAAAAATTCGGTTAAGGCCAGGGGGAAAGAAAAAATATA
AATTAAAACATATAGTATGGGCAAGCAGGGAGCTAGAACGATTCGCAGTTAATCCTGGCCTGTTAGAAAC
ATCAGAAGGCTGTAGACAAATACTGGGACAGCTACAACCATCCCTTCAGACAGGATCAGAAGAACTTAGA
TCATTATATAATACAGTAGCAACCCTCTATTGTGTGCATCAAAGGATAGAGATAAAAGACACCAAGGAAG
CTTTAGACAAGATAGAGGAAGAGCAAAACAAAAGTAAGACCACCGCACAGCAAGCGGCCGGCCGCTGATC
TTCAGACCTGGAGGAGGAGATATGAGGGACAATTGGAGAAGTGAATTATATAAATATAAAGTAGTAAAAA
TTGAACCATTAGGAGTAGCACCCACCAAGGCAAAGAGAAGAGTGGTGCAGAGAGAAAAAAGAGCAGTGGG
AATAGGAGCTTTGTTCCTTGGGTTCTTGGGAGCAGCAGGAAGCACTATGGGCGCAGCGTCAATGACGCTG
ACGGTACAGGCCAGACAATTATTGTCTGGTATAGTGCAGCAGCAGAACAATTTGCTGAGGGCTATTGAGG
CGCAACAGCATCTGTTGCAACTCACAGTCTGGGGCATCAAGCAGCTCCAGGCAAGAATCCTGGCTGTGGA
AAGATACCTAAAGGATCAACAGCTCCTGGGGATTTGGGGTTGCTCTGGAAAACTCATTTGCACCACTGCT
GTGCCTTGGAATGCTAGTTGGAGTAATAAATCTCTGGAACAGATTTGGAATCACACGACCTGGATGGAGT
GGGACAGAGAAATTAACAATTACACAAGCTTAATACACTCCTTAATTGAAGAATCGCAAAACCAGCAAGA
AAAGAATGAACAAGAATTATTGGAATTAGATAAATGGGCAAGTTTGTGGAATTGGTTTAACATAACAAAT
TGGCTGTGGTATATAAAATTATTCATAATGATAGTAGGAGGCTTGGTAGGTTTAAGAATAGTTTTTGCTG
TACTTTCTATAGTGAATAGAGTTAGGCAGGGATATTCACCATTATCGTTTCAGACCCACCTCCCAACCCC
GAGGGGACCCGACAGGCCCGAAGGAATAGAAGAAGAAGGTGGAGAGAGAGACAGAGACAGATCCATTCGA
TTAGTGAACGGATCGGCACTGCGTGCGCCAATTCTGCAGACAAATGGCAGTATTCATCCACAATTTTAAA
AGAAAAGGGGGGATTGGGGGGTACAGTGCAGGGGAAAGAATAGTAGACATAATAGCAACAGACATACAAA
CTAAAGAATTACAAAAACAAATTACAAAAATTCAAAATTTTCGGGTTTATTACAGGGACAGCAGAGATCC
AGTTTGGTTAGTACCGGGCCCGCTCTAGCCCTGCAGGAACTGTTTAAACTGTGAGGGCCTATTTCCCATG
ATTCCTTCATATTTGCATATACGATACAAGGCTGTTAGAGAGATAATTGGAATTAATTTGACTGTAAACA
CAAAGATATTAGTACAAAATACGTGACGTAGAAAGTAATAATTTCTTGGGTAGTTTGCAGTTTTAAAATT
ATGTTTTAAAATGGACTATCATATGCTTACCGTAACTTGAAAGTATTTCGATTTCTTGGCTTTATATATC
TTGTGGAAAGGACCAAACACCGTTGAGCGTAGTTTCACTCCGGTTTTAGAGCTAGAAATAGCAAGTTAAA
ATAAGGCTAGTCCGTTATCAACTTGAAAAAGTGGCACCGAGTCGGTGCTTTTTTGTTTGGCGCGCCTATG
GCTTAATTAACATGGCGGCCGCATTCTACCGGGTAGGGGAGGCGCTTTTCCCAAGGCAGTCTGGAGCATG
CGCTTTAGCAGCCCCGCTGGGCACTTGGCGCTACACAAGTGGCCTCTGGCCTCGCACACATTCCACATCC
ACCGGTAGGCGCCAACCGGCTCCGTTCTTTGGTGGCCCCTTCGCGCCACCTTCTACTCCTCCCCTAGTCA
GGAAGTTCCCCCCCGCCCCGCAGCTCGCGTCGTGCAGGACGTGACAAATGGAAGTAGCACGTCTCACTAG
TCTCGTGCAGATGGACAGCACCGCTGAGCAATGGAAGCGGGTAGGCCTTTGGGGCAGCGGCCAATAGCAG
CTTTGCTCCTTCGCTTTCTGGGCTCAGAGGCTGGGAAGGGGTGGGTCCGGGGGCGGGCTCAGGGGCGGGC
TCAGGGGCGGGGCGGGCGCCCGAAGGTCCTCCGGAGGCCCGGCATTCTGCACGCTTCAAAAGCGCACGTC
TGCCGCGCTGTTCTCCTCTTCCTCATCTCCGGGACCCGGGATGCCCAAGAAGAAGAGGAAGGTGTCCAAT
TTACTGACCGTACACCAAAATTTGCCTGCATTACCGGTCGATGCAACGAGTGATGAGGTTCGCAAGAACC
TGATGGACATGTTCAGGGATCGCCAGGCGTTTTCTGAGCATACCTGGAAAATGCTTCTGTCCGTTTGCCG
GTCGTGGGCGGCATGGTGCAAGTTGAATAACCGGAAATGGTTTCCCGCAGAACCTGAAGATGTTCGCGAT
TATCTTCTATATCTTCAGGCGCGCGGTCTGGCAGTAAAAACTATCCAGCAACATTTGGGCCAGCTAAACA
TGCTTCATCGTCGGTCCGGGCTGCCACGACCAAGTGACAGCAATGCTGTTTCACTGGTTATGCGGCGGAT
CCGAAAAGAAAACGTTGATGCCGGTGAACGTGCAAAACAGGCTCTAGCGTTCGAACGCACTGATTTCGAC
CAGGTTCGTTCACTCATGGAAAATAGCGATCGCTGCCAGGATATACGTAATCTGGCATTTCTGGGGATTG
CTTATAACACCCTGTTACGTATAGCCGAAATTGCCAGGATCAGGGTTAAAGATATCTCACGTACTGACGG
TGGGAGAATGTTAATCCATATTGGCAGAACGAAAACGCTGGTTAGCACCGCAGGTGTAGAGAAGGCACTT
AGCCTGGGGGTAACTAAACTGGTCGAGCGATGGATTTCCGTCTCTGGTGTAGCTGATGATCCGAATAACT
ACCTGTTTTGCCGGGTCAGAAAAAATGGTGTTGCCGCGCCATCTGCCACCAGCCAGCTATCAACTCGCGC
CCTGGAAGGGATTTTTGAAGCAACTCATCGATTGATTTACGGCGCTAAGGATGACTCTGGTCAGAGATAC
CTGGCCTGGTCTGGACACAGTGCCCGTGTCGGAGCCGCGCGAGATATGGCCCGCGCTGGAGTTTCAATAC
CGGAGATCATGCAAGCTGGTGGCTGGACCAATGTAAATATTGTCATGAACTATATCCGTAACCTGGATAG
TGAAACAGGGGCAATGGTGCGCCTGCTGGAAGATGGCGATTAGCCATGTTTAAGGGTTCCGGTTCCACTA
GGTACAATTCGATATCAAGCTTATCGATAATCAACCTCTGGATTACAAAATTTGTGAAAGATTGACTGGT
ATTCTTAACTATGTTGCTCCTTTTACGCTATGTGGATACGCTGCTTTAATGCCTTTGTATCATGCTATTG
CTTCCCGTATGGCTTTCATTTTCTCCTCCTTGTATAAATCCTGGTTGCTGTCTCTTTATGAGGAGTTGTG
GCCCGTTGTCAGGCAACGTGGCGTGGTGTGCACTGTGTTTGCTGACGCAACCCCCACTGGTTGGGGCATT
GCCACCACCTGTCAGCTCCTTTCCGGGACTTTCGCTTTCCCCCTCCCTATTGCCACGGCGGAACTCATCG
CCGCCTGCCTTGCCCGCTGCTGGACAGGGGCTCGGCTGTTGGGCACTGACAATTCCGTGGTGTTGTCGGG
GAAATCATCGTCCTTTCCTTGGCTGCTCGCCTGTGTTGCCACCTGGATTCTGCGCGGGACGTCCTTCTGC
TACGTCCCTTCGGCCCTCAATCCAGCGGACCTTCCTTCCCGCGGCCTGCTGCCGGCTCTGCGGCCTCTTC
CGCGTCTTCGCCTTCGCCCTCAGACGAGTCGGATCTCCCTTTGGGCCGCCTCCCCGCATCGATACCGTCG
ACCTCGATCGAGACCTAGAAAAACATGGAGCAATCACAAGTAGCAATACAGCAGCTACCAATGCTGATTG
TGCCTGGCTAGAAGCACAAGAGGAGGAGGAGGTGGGTTTTCCAGTCACACCTCAGGTACCTTTAAGACCA
ATGACTTACAAGGCAGCTGTAGATCTTAGCCACTTTTTAAAAGAAAAGGGGGGACTGGAAGGGCTAATTC
ACTCCCAACGAAGACAAGATATCCTTGATCTGTGGATCTACCACACACAAGGCTACTTCCCTGATTGGCA
GAACTACACACCAGGGCCAGGGATCAGATATCCACTGACCTTTGGATGGTGCTACAAGCTAGTACCAGTT
GAGCAAGAGAAGGTAGAAGAAGCCAATGAAGGAGAGAACACCCGCTTGTTACACCCTGTGAGCCTGCATG
GGATGGATGACCCGGAGAGAGAAGTATTAGAGTGGAGGTTTGACAGCCGCCTAGCATTTCATCACATGGC
CCGAGAGCTGCATCCGGACTGTACTGGGTCTCTCTGGTTAGACCAGATCTGAGCCTGGGAGCTCTCTGGC
TAACTAGGGAACCCACTGCTTAAGCCTCAATAAAGCTTGCCTTGAGTGCTTCAAGTAGTGTGTGCCCGTC
TGTTGTGTGACTCTGGTAACTAGAGATCCCTCAGACCCTTTTAGTCAGTGTGGAAAATCTCTAGCAGCAT
GTGAGCAAAAGGCCAGCAAAAGGCCAGGAACCGTAAAAAGGCCGCGTTGCTGGCGTTTTTCCATAGGCTC
CGCCCCCCTGACGAGCATCACAAAAATCGACGCTCAAGTCAGAGGTGGCGAAACCCGACAGGACTATAAA
GATACCAGGCGTTTCCCCCTGGAAGCTCCCTCGTGCGCTCTCCTGTTCCGACCCTGCCGCTTACCGGATA
CCTGTCCGCCTTTCTCCCTTCGGGAAGCGTGGCGCTTTCTCATAGCTCACGCTGTAGGTATCTCAGTTCG
GTGTAGGTCGTTCGCTCCAAGCTGGGCTGTGTGCACGAACCCCCCGTTCAGCCCGACCGCTGCGCCTTAT
CCGGTAACTATCGTCTTGAGTCCAACCCGGTAAGACACGACTTATCGCCACTGGCAGCAGCCACTGGTAA
CAGGATTAGCAGAGCGAGGTATGTAGGCGGTGCTACAGAGTTCTTGAAGTGGTGGCCTAACTACGGCTAC
ACTAGAAGAACAGTATTTGGTATCTGCGCTCTGCTGAAGCCAGTTACCTTCGGAAAAAGAGTTGGTAGCT
CTTGATCCGGCAAACAAACCACCGCTGGTAGCGGTGGTTTTTTTGTTTGCAAGCAGCAGATTACGCGCAG
AAAAAAAGGATCTCAAGAAGATCCTTTGATCTTTTCTACGGGGTCTGACGCTCAGTGGAACGAAAACTCA
CGTTAAGGGATTTTGGTCATGAGATTATCAAAAAGGATCTTCACCTAGATCCTTTTAAATTAAAAATGAA
GTTTTAAATCAATCTAAAGTATATATGAGTAAACTTGGTCTGACAGTTACCAATGCTTAATCAGTGAGGC
ACCTATCTCAGCGATCTGTCTATTTCGTTCATCCATAGTTGCCTGACTCCCCGTCGTGTAGATAACTACG
ATACGGGAGGGCTTACCATCTGGCCCCAGTGCTGCAATGATACCGCGAGACCCACGCTCACCGGCTCCAG
ATTTATCAGCAATAAACCAGCCAGCCGGAAGGGCCGAGCGCAGAAGTGGTCCTGCAACTTTATCCGCCTC
CATCCAGTCTATTAATTGTTGCCGGGAAGCTAGAGTAAGTAGTTCGCCAGTTAATAGTTTGCGCAACGTT
GTTGCCATTGCTACAGGCATCGTGGTGTCACGCTCGTCGTTTGGTATGGCTTCATTCAGCTCCGGTTCCC
AACGATCAAGGCGAGTTACATGATCCCCCATGTTGTGCAAAAAAGCGGTTAGCTCCTTCGGTCCTCCGAT
CGTTGTCAGAAGTAAGTTGGCCGCAGTGTTATCACTCATGGTTATGGCAGCACTGCATAATTCTCTTACT
GTCATGCCATCCGTAAGATGCTTTTCTGTGACTGGTGAGTACTCAACCAAGTCATTCTGAGAATAGTGTA
TGCGGCGACCGAGTTGCTCTTGCCCGGCGTCAATACGGGATAATACCGCGCCACATAGCAGAACTTTAAA
AGTGCTCATCATTGGAAAACGTTCTTCGGGGCGAAAACTCTCAAGGATCTTACCGCTGTTGAGATCCAGT
TCGATGTAACCCACTCGTGCACCCAACTGATCTTCAGCATCTTTTACTTTCACCAGCGTTTCTGGGTGAG
CAAAAACAGGAAGGCAAAATGCCGCAAAAAAGGGAATAAGGGCGACACGGAAATGTTGAATACTCATACT
CTTCCTTTTTCAATATTATTGAAGCATTTATCAGGGTTATTGTCTCATGAGCGGATACATATTTGAATGT
ATTTAGAAAAATAAACAAATAGGGGTTCCGCGCACATTTCCCCGAAAAGTGCCACCTGAC
Features (pLannotate 1.2.2; 21 found; start..end, strand, type, name):
     31..83      -  misc_feature   bom (fragment): basis of mobility region from pBR322
    238..617     +  enhancer       CMV enhancer: human cytomegalovirus immediate early enhancer
    618..817     +  promoter       CMV promoter: human cytomegalovirus (CMV) immediate early promoter
    835..1015    +  LTR            5' LTR (truncated): truncated 5' long terminal repeat (LTR) from HIV-1
   1062..1187    +  misc_feature   HIV-1 Ψ: packaging signal of human immunodeficiency virus type 1
   1171..1509    +  CDS            HIV-1 gag (fragment): gag protein from human immunodeficiency virus 1; gag
   1684..1917    +  misc_feature   RRE: The Rev response element (RRE) of HIV-1 allows for Rev-dependent mRNA export from the nucleus to the cytoplasm.
   2294..2394    +  CDS            Rev (fragment): human immunodeficiency virus 1 (HIV-1) Rev protein; rev; enhances nuclear export of unspliced and incompletely spliced viral mRNAs
   2444..2561    +  misc_feature   cPPT/CTS: central polypurine tract and central termination sequence of HIV-1
   2643..2883    +  promoter       U6 promoter: RNA polymerase III promoter for human U6 snRNA
   2913..2988    +  misc_RNA       gRNA scaffold: guide RNA scaffold for the Streptococcus pyogenes CRISPR/Cas9 system
   3041..3533    +  promoter       PGK promoter: mouse phosphoglycerate kinase 1 promoter
   3563..4593    +  CDS            Cre (fragment): site-specific recombinase Cre is a site-specific recombinase from bacteriophage P1. Recombination occurs at loxP sequences.
   4626..4649    +  misc_feature   MCS (fragment): pBluescript multiple cloning site
   4649..5237    +  misc_feature   WPRE: woodchuck hepatitis virus posttranscriptional regulatory element
   5238..5257    +  misc_feature   MCS (fragment): pBluescript multiple cloning site
   5259..5759    +  CDS            nef (fragment): NEF_HV1LA - Experimental evidence at protein level: Swiss-Prot protein existence level 1. Extracellular Nef protein targets CD4(+) T-lymphocytes for apoptosis by interacting with CXCR4 surface receptors. From Human immunodeficiency virus type 1 group M subtype B (isolate Lai) (HIV-1).
   5766..5946    +  LTR            5' LTR (truncated): truncated 5' long terminal repeat (LTR) from HIV-1
   6008..6596    -  rep_origin     ori: high-copy-number ColE1/pMB1/pBR322/pUC origin of replication
   6767..7627    -  CDS            AmpR: β-lactamase; bla; confers resistance to ampicillin, carbenicillin, and related antibiotics
   7628..7732    -  promoter       AmpR promoter: bla
