[The description below was written by a language model from this plasmid's Addgene catalogue record and pLannotate feature annotations shown in this document.]
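Description:
Lenti-sgApc/Cre is an HIV-1-derived lentiviral transfer plasmid built on the pLL3.3 backbone that delivers both a CRISPR guide RNA against mouse Apc and Cre recombinase from a single provirus. It is propagated in bacteria through a high-copy ColE1/pUC-type origin and selected with ampicillin via the β-lactamase gene and its native promoter. The full sequenced record is about 7.8 kb.

Viral genomic RNA is transcribed in packaging cells from a CMV enhancer/promoter fused to a truncated 5' LTR. This is followed by the Ψ packaging signal with an adjoining gag fragment, the Rev response element for Rev-dependent nuclear export, and the cPPT/CTS, which aids nuclear import of the reverse-transcribed genome. The payload consists of two independent expression units. A human U6 RNA polymerase III promoter drives the Apc-targeting spacer joined to the Streptococcus pyogenes Cas9 guide scaffold, and a mouse PGK promoter drives the Cre coding sequence. A WPRE downstream of Cre enhances transcript stability and expression, and the cassette ends with a nef fragment and a second truncated LTR.

The plasmid carries no Cas9 gene, so the nuclease must be supplied by the target cells. A typical arrangement is for Cre to act on loxP-flanked alleles in the recipient, for example to switch on a conditional Cas9 or oncogene allele, while the guide directs disruption of Apc in the same transduced cells. The associated publication describes quantitative, multiplexed analysis of tumour suppressor loss in vivo, which suggests use in initiating tumours in mice with Apc inactivated. The record itself does not specify the recipient mouse alleles.
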