Addgene plasmid #89641: Lenti-sgApc/Cre
Purpose: Expresses an Apc-targeting gRNA and Cre-recombinase
Depositing lab: Monte Winslow. Depositing organization: Stanford University. Publication: A quantitative and multiplexed approach to uncover the fitness landscape of tumor suppression in vivo. Rogers ZN, McFarland CD, Winters IP, Naranjo S, Chuang CH, Petrov D, Winslow MM. Nat Methods. 2017 May 22. doi: 10.1038/nmeth.4297. PubMed 28530655.
Backbone
  Vector backbone: pLL3.3
  Backbone size w/o insert (bp): 7741
  Vector type: Mammalian Expression, Lentiviral, Cre/Lox
Growth in bacteria
  Bacterial resistance: Ampicillin, 100 μg/mL
  Growth temperature: 37°C
  Growth strain: NEB Stable
  Copy number: High Copy
Gene/Insert
  Gene/Insert name: gRNA targeting Apc
  gRNA/shRNA sequence: TTGAGCGTAGTTTCACTCCG
  Species: M. musculus (mouse)
  Entrez Gene: Apc (a.k.a. CC1, Min, mAPC)
Terms and licenses: Academic/Nonprofit Terms; Industry Terms: Not Available to Industry
Depositor comments: Annotated sequence at https://benchling.com/s/seq-TtKnruisjIGoHQLQVU9B To view Winslow Lab vector sequences on Benchling, please visit https://benchling.com/winslowlab/f_/rgXCLH0mq9-winslow-lab-public-vectors-and-sequences/?sort=name
How to cite: Lenti-sgApc/Cre was a gift from Monte Winslow (Addgene plasmid # 89641 ; http://n2t.net/addgene:89641 ; RRID:Addgene_89641)
